>Addgene plasmid #90914 | TOP2A G11.2 gRNA | addgene full sequence | sequence record 183130 | Addgene NGS Result
CGATTCATTAATGCAGCTGGCACGACAGGTTTCCCGACTGGAAAGCGGGCAGTGAGCGCAACGCAATTAA
TGTGAGTTAGCTCACTCATTAGGCACCCCAGGCTTTACACTTTATGCTTCCGGCTCGTATGTTGTGTGGA
ATTGTGAGCGGATAACAATTTCACACAGGAAACAGCTATGACCATGATTACGCCAAGCGCGCAATTAACC
CTCACTAAAGGGAACAAAAGCTGGAGCTGCAAGCTTAATGTAGTCTTATGCAATACTCTTGTAGTCTTGC
AACATGGTAACGATGAGTTAGCAACATGCCTTACAAGGAGAGAAAAAGCACCGTGCATGCCGATTGGTGG
AAGTAAGGTGGTACGATCGTGCCTTATTAGGAAGGCAACAGACGGGTCTGACATGGATTGGACGAACCAC
TGAATTGCCGCATTGCAGAGATATTGTATTTAAGTGCCTAGCTCGATACATAAACGGGTCTCTCTGGTTA
GACCAGATCTGAGCCTGGGAGCTCTCTGGCTAACTAGGGAACCCACTGCTTAAGCCTCAATAAAGCTTGC
CTTGAGTGCTTCAAGTAGTGTGTGCCCGTCTGTTGTGTGACTCTGGTAACTAGAGATCCCTCAGACCCTT
TTAGTCAGTGTGGAAAATCTCTAGCAGTGGCGCCCGAACAGGGACTTGAAAGCGAAAGGGAAACCAGAGG
AGCTCTCTCGACGCAGGACTCGGCTTGCTGAAGCGCGCACGGCAAGAGGCGAGGGGCGGCGACTGGTGAG
TACGCCAAAAATTTTGACTAGCGGAGGCTAGAAGGAGAGAGATGGGTGCGAGAGCGTCAGTATTAAGCGG
GGGAGAATTAGATCGCGATGGGAAAAAATTCGGTTAAGGCCAGGGGGAAAGAAAAAATATAAATTAAAAC
ATATAGTATGGGCAAGCAGGGAGCTAGAACGATTCGCAGTTAATCCTGGCCTGTTAGAAACATCAGAAGG
CTGTAGACAAATACTGGGACAGCTACAACCATCCCTTCAGACAGGATCAGAAGAACTTAGATCATTATAT
AATACAGTAGCAACCCTCTATTGTGTGCATCAAAGGATAGAGATAAAAGACACCAAGGAAGCTTTAGACA
AGATAGAGGAAGAGCAAAACAAAAGTAAGACCACCGCACAGCAAGCGGCCGCTGATCTTCAGACCTGGAG
GAGGAGATATGAGGGACAATTGGAGAAGTGAATTATATAAATATAAAGTAGTAAAAATTGAACCATTAGG
AGTAGCACCCACCAAGGCAAAGAGAAGAGTGGTGCAGAGAGAAAAAAGAGCAGTGGGAATAGGAGCTTTG
TTCCTTGGGTTCTTGGGAGCAGCAGGAAGCACTATGGGCGCAGCGTCAATGACGCTGACGGTACAGGCCA
GACAATTATTGTCTGGTATAGTGCAGCAGCAGAACAATTTGCTGAGGGCTATTGAGGCGCAACAGCATCT
GTTGCAACTCACAGTCTGGGGCATCAAGCAGCTCCAGGCAAGAATCCTGGCTGTGGAAAGATACCTAAAG
GATCAACAGCTCCTGGGGATTTGGGGTTGCTCTGGAAAACTCATTTGCACCACTGCTGTGCCTTGGAATG
CTAGTTGGAGTAATAAATCTCTGGAACAGATTTGGAATCACACGACCTGGATGGAGTGGGACAGAGAAAT
TAACAATTACACAAGCTTAATACACTCCTTAATTGAAGAATCGCAAAACCAGCAAGAAAAGAATGAACAA
GAATTATTGGAATTAGATAAATGGGCAAGTTTGTGGAATTGGTTTAACATAACAAATTGGCTGTGGTATA
TAAAATTATTCATAATGATAGTAGGAGGCTTGGTAGGTTTAAGAATAGTTTTTGCTGTACTTTCTATAGT
GAATAGAGTTAGGCAGGGATATTCACCATTATCGTTTCAGACCCACCTCCCAACCCCGAGGGGACCCAGA
GAGGGCCTATTTCCCATGATTCCTTCATATTTGCATATACGATACAAGGCTGTTAGAGAGATAATTAGAA
TTAATTTGACTGTAAACACAAAGATATTAGTACAAAATACGTGACGTAGAAAGTAATAATTTCTTGGGTA
GTTTGCAGTTTTAAAATTATGTTTTAAAATGGACTATCATATGCTTACCGTAACTTGAAAGTATTTCGAT
TTCTTGGCTTTATATATCTTGTGGAAAGGACGAAACACCGCTCCGCCCAGACACCTACATGTTTAAGAGC
TATGCTGGAAACAGCATAGCAAGTTTAAATAAGGCTAGTCCGTTATCAACTTGAAAAAGTGGCACCGAGT
CGGTGCTTTTTTTGAATTCTAGATCTTGAGACAAATGGCAGTATTCATCCACAATTTTAAAAGAAAAGGG
GGGATTGGGGGGTACAGTGCAGGGGAAAGAATAGTAGACATAATAGCAACAGACATACAAACTAAAGAAT
TACAAAAACAAATTACAAAAATTCAAAATTTTCGGGTTTATTACAGGGACAGCAGAGATCCACTTTGGCG
CCGGCTCGAGTGGCTCCGGTGCCCGTCAGTGGGCAGAGCGCACATCGCCCACAGTCCCCGAGAAGTTGGG
GGGAGGGGTCGGCAATTGAACCGGTGCCTAGAGAAGGTGGCGCGGGGTAAACTGGGAAAGTGATGTCGTG
TACTGGCTCCGCCTTTTTCCCGAGGGTGGGGGAGAACCGTATATAAGTGCAGTAGTCGCCGTGAACGTTC
TTTTTCGCAACGGGTTTGCCGCCAGAACACAGGTGTCGTGACGCGGGATCCGCCACCATGACCGAGTACA
AGCCCACGGTGCGCCTCGCCACCCGCGACGACGTCCCCAGGGCCGTACGCACCCTCGCCGCCGCGTTCGC
CGACTACCCCGCCACGCGCCACACCGTCGATCCGGACCGCCACATCGAGCGGGTCACCGAGCTGCAAGAA
CTCTTCCTCACGCGCGTCGGGCTCGACATCGGCAAGGTGTGGGTCGCGGACGACGGCGCCGCGGTGGCGG
TCTGGACCACGCCGGAGAGCGTCGAAGCGGGGGCGGTGTTCGCCGAGATCGGCCCGCGCATGGCCGAGTT
GAGCGGTTCCCGGCTGGCCGCGCAGCAACAGATGGAAGGCCTCCTGGCGCCGCACCGGCCCAAGGAGCCC
GCGTGGTTCCTGGCCACCGTCGGAGTCTCGCCCGACCACCAGGGCAAGGGTCTGGGCAGCGCCGTCGTGC
TCCCCGGAGTGGAGGCGGCCGAGCGCGCCGGGGTGCCCGCCTTCCTGGAGACCTCCGCGCCCCGCAACCT
CCCCTTCTACGAGCGGCTCGGCTTCACCGTCACCGCCGACGTCGAGGTGCCCGAAGGACCGCGCACCTGG
TGCATGACCCGCAAGCCCGGTGCCTGAACGCGTTAAGTCGACAATCAACCTCTGGATTACAAAATTTGTG
AAAGATTGACTGGTATTCTTAACTATGTTGCTCCTTTTACGCTATGTGGATACGCTGCTTTAATGCCTTT
GTATCATGCTATTGCTTCCCGTATGGCTTTCATTTTCTCCTCCTTGTATAAATCCTGGTTGCTGTCTCTT
TATGAGGAGTTGTGGCCCGTTGTCAGGCAACGTGGCGTGGTGTGCACTGTGTTTGCTGACGCAACCCCCA
CTGGTTGGGGCATTGCCACCACCTGTCAGCTCCTTTCCGGGACTTTCGCTTTCCCCCTCCCTATTGCCAC
GGCGGAACTCATCGCCGCCTGCCTTGCCCGCTGCTGGACAGGGGCTCGGCTGTTGGGCACTGACAATTCC
GTGGTGTTGTCGGGGAAATCATCGTCCTTTCCTTGGCTGCTCGCCTGTGTTGCCACCTGGATTCTGCGCG
GGACGTCCTTCTGCTACGTCCCTTCGGCCCTCAATCCAGCGGACCTTCCTTCCCGCGGCCTGCTGCCGGC
TCTGCGGCCTCTTCCGCGTCTTCGCCTTCGCCCTCAGACGAGTCGGATCTCCCTTTGGGCCGCCTCCCCG
CGTCGACTTTAAGACCAATGACTTACAAGGCAGCTGTAGATCTTAGCCACTTTTTAAAAGAAAAGGGGGG
ACTGGAAGGGCTAATTCACTCCCAACGAAGACAAGATCTGCTTTTTGCTTGTACTGGGTCTCTCTGGTTA
GACCAGATCTGAGCCTGGGAGCTCTCTGGCTAACTAGGGAACCCACTGCTTAAGCCTCAATAAAGCTTGC
CTTGAGTGCTTCAAGTAGTGTGTGCCCGTCTGTTGTGTGACTCTGGTAACTAGAGATCCCTCAGACCCTT
TTAGTCAGTGTGGAAAATCTCTAGCAGTACGTATAGTAGTTCATGTCATCTTATTATTCAGTATTTATAA
CTTGCAAAGAAATGAATATCAGAGAGTGAGAGGAACTTGTTTATTGCAGCTTATAATGGTTACAAATAAA
GCAATAGCATCACAAATTTCACAAATAAAGCATTTTTTTCACTGCATTCTAGTTGTGGTTTGTCCAAACT
CATCAATGTATCTTATCATGTCTGGCTCTAGCTATCCCGCCCCTAACTCCGCCCATCCCGCCCCTAACTC
CGCCCAGTTCCGCCCATTCTCCGCCCCATGGCTGACTAATTTTTTTTATTTATGCAGAGGCCGAGGCCGC
CTCGGCCTCTGAGCTATTCCAGAAGTAGTGAGGAGGCTTTTTTGGAGGCCTAGGGACGTACCCAATTCGC
CCTATAGTGAGTCGTATTACGCGCGCTCACTGGCCGTCGTTTTACAACGTCGTGACTGGGAAAACCCTGG
CGTTACCCAACTTAATCGCCTTGCAGCACATCCCCCTTTCGCCAGCTGGCGTAATAGCGAAGAGGCCCGC
ACCGATCGCCCTTCCCAACAGTTGCGCAGCCTGAATGGCGAATGGG
[124 nt withheld, positions 4877-5000]
C
[91 nt withheld, positions 5002-5092]
A
[49 nt withheld, positions 5094-5142]
CCTTTGACGTTGGAGTCCACGTTCTTT
[37 nt withheld, positions 5170-5206]
ACCCTATCTCGGTCTATTCTTTTGATTTATAAGGGATTTTGCCGATTTCGGCCTATTGGTTAAAAAATGA
GCTGATTTAACAAAAATTTAACGCGAATTTTAACAAAATATTAACGCTTACAATTTAGGTGGCACTTTTC
GGGGAAATGTGCGCGGAACCCCTATTTGTTTATTTTTCTAAATACATTCAAATATGTATCCGCTCATGAG
ACAATAACCCTGATAAATGCTTCAATAATATTGAAAAAGGAAGAGTATGAGTATTCAACATTTCCGTGTC
GCCCTTATTCCCTTTTTTGCGGCATTTTGCCTTCCTGTTTTTGCTCACCCAGAAACGCTGGTGAAAGTAA
AAGATGCTGAAGATCAGTTGGGTGCACGAGTGGGTTACATCGAACTGGATCTCAACAGCGGTAAGATCCT
TGAGAGTTTTCGCCCCGAAGAACGTTTTCCAATGATGAGCACTTTTAAAGTTCTGCTATGTGGCGCGGTA
TTATCCCGTATTGACGCCGGGCAAGAGCAACTCGGTCGCCGCATACACTATTCTCAGAATGACTTGGTTG
AGTACTCACCAGTCACAGAAAAGCATCTTACGGATGGCATGACAGTAAGAGAATTATGCAGTGCTGCCAT
AACCATGAGTGATAACACTGCGGCCAACTTACTTCTGACAACGATCGGAGGACCGAAGGAGCTAACCGCT
TTTTTGCACAACATGGGGGATCATGTAACTCGCCTTGATCGTTGGGAACCGGAGCTGAATGAAGCCATAC
CAAACGACGAGCGTGACACCACGATGCCTGTAGCAATGGCAACAACGTTGCGCAAACTATTAACTGGCGA
ACTACTTACTCTAGCTTCCCGGCAACAATTAATAGACTGGATGGAGGCGGATAAAGTTGCAGGACCACTT
CTGCGCTCGGCCCTTCCGGCTGGCTGGTTTATTGCTGATAAATCTGGAGCCGGTGAGCGTGGGTCTCGCG
GTATCATTGCAGCACTGGGGCCAGATGGTAAGCCCTCCCGTATCGTAGTTATCTACACGACGGGGAGTCA
GGCAACTATGGATGAACGAAATAGACAGATCGCTGAGATAGGTGCCTCACTGATTAAGCATTGGTAACTG
TCAGACCAAGTTTACTCATATATACTTTAGATTGATTTAAAACTTCATTTTTAATTTAAAAGGATCTAGG
TGAAGATCCTTTTTGATAATCTCATGACCAAAATCCCTTAACGTGAGTTTTCGTTCCACTGAGCGTCAGA
CCCCGTAGAAAAGATCAAAGGATCTTCTTGAGATCCTTTTTTTCTGCGCGTAATCTGCTGCTTGCAAACA
AAAAAACCACCGCTACCAGCGGTGGTTTGTTTGCCGGATCAAGAGCTACCAACTCTTTTTCCGAAGGTAA
CTGGCTTCAGCAGAGCGCAGATACCAAATACTGTTCTTCTAGTGTAGCCGTAGTTAGGCCACCACTTCAA
GAACTCTGTAGCACCGCCTACATACCTCGCTCTGCTAATCCTGTTACCAGTGGCTGCTGCCAGTGGCGAT
AAGTCGTGTCTTACCGGGTTGGACTCAAGACGATAGTTACCGGATAAGGCGCAGCGGTCGGGCTGAACGG
GGGGTTCGTGCACACAGCCCAGCTTGGAGCGAACGACCTACACCGAACTGAGATACCTACAGCGTGAGCT
ATGAGAAAGCGCCACGCTTCCCGAAGGGAGAAAGGCGGACAGGTATCCGGTAAGCGGCAGGGTCGGAACA
GGAGAGCGCACGAGGGAGCTTCCAGGGGGAAACGCCTGGTATCTTTATAGTCCTGTCGGGTTTCGCCACC
TCTGACTTGAGCGTCGATTTTTGTGATGCTCGTCAGGGGGGCGGAGCCTATGGAAAAACGCCAGCAACGC
GGCCTTTTTACGGTTCCTGGCCTTTTGCTGGCCTTTTGCTCACATGTTCTTTCCTGCGTTATCCCCTGAT
TCTGTGGATAACCGTATTACCGCCTTTGAGTGAGCTGATACCGCTCGCCGCAGCCGAACGACCGAGCGCA
GCGAGTCAGTGAGCGAGGAAGCGGAAGAGCGCCCAATACGCAAACCGCCTCTCCCCGCGCGTTGGC
Features (pLannotate 1.2.2; 27 found; start..end, strand, type, name):
     68..89      +  protein_bind   CAP binding site: CAP binding activates transcription in the presence of cAMP. E. coli catabolite activator protein
    104..134     +  promoter       lac promoter: promoter for the E. coli lac operon
    142..158     +  protein_bind   lac operator: The lac repressor binds to the lac operator to inhibit transcription in E. coli. This inhibition can be relieved by adding lactose or isopropyl-β-D-thiogalactopyranoside (IPTG). lac repressor encoded by lacI
    203..221     +  promoter       T3 promoter: promoter for bacteriophage T3 RNA polymerase
    249..475     +  promoter       RSV promoter: Rous sarcoma virus enhancer/promoter
    476..656     +  LTR            5' LTR (truncated): truncated 5' long terminal repeat (LTR) from HIV-1
    703..828     +  misc_feature   HIV-1 Ψ: packaging signal of human immunodeficiency virus type 1
    812..1175    +  CDS            HIV-1 gag (fragment): gag protein from human immunodeficiency virus 1; gag
   1321..1554    +  misc_feature   RRE: The Rev response element (RRE) of HIV-1 allows for Rev-dependent mRNA export from the nucleus to the cytoplasm.
   1931..1957    +  CDS            Rev (fragment): human immunodeficiency virus 1 (HIV-1) Rev protein; rev; enhances nuclear export of unspliced and incompletely spliced viral mRNAs
   1961..2201    +  promoter       U6 promoter: RNA polymerase III promoter for human U6 snRNA
   2249..2316    +  misc_RNA       tracrRNA (fragment): trans-activating CRISPR RNA for the Streptococcus pyogenes CRISPR/Cas9 system
   2365..2482    +  misc_feature   cPPT/CTS: central polypurine tract and central termination sequence of HIV-1
   2551..2762    +  promoter       EF-1α core promoter: core promoter for human elongation factor EF-1α
   2788..3387    +  CDS            PuroR (fragment): puromycin N-acetyltransferase; pac from Streptomyces; confers resistance to puromycin
   3403..3991    +  misc_feature   WPRE: woodchuck hepatitis virus posttranscriptional regulatory element
   4042..4061    +  misc_feature   cPPT/CTS (fragment): central polypurine tract and central termination sequence of HIV-1
   4063..4296    +  LTR            3' LTR (ΔU3): self-inactivating 3' long terminal repeat (LTR) from HIV-1
   4374..4495    +  polyA_signal   SV40 poly(A) signal: SV40 polyadenylation signal
   4535..4670    +  rep_origin     SV40 ori: SV40 origin of replication
   4691..4709    -  promoter       T7 promoter: promoter for bacteriophage T7 RNA polymerase
   4717..4872    +  CDS            lacZα (fragment): LacZα fragment of β-galactosidase; lacZ fragment
   4877..5305    +  rep_origin     f1 ori (sequence partly withheld): f1 bacteriophage origin of replication; arrow indicates direction of (+) strand synthesis
   5358..5462    +  promoter       AmpR promoter: bla
   5463..6323    +  CDS            AmpR: β-lactamase; bla; confers resistance to ampicillin, carbenicillin, and related antibiotics
   6494..7082    +  rep_origin     ori: high-copy-number ColE1/pMB1/pBR322/pUC origin of replication
   7265..55      +  CDS            lacI (fragment) (across the origin): lac repressor; lacI; The lac repressor binds to the lac operator to inhibit transcription in E. coli. This inhibition can be relieved by adding lactose or isopropyl-β-D-thiogalactopyranoside (IPTG).
