[The description below was written by a language model from this plasmid's Addgene catalogue record and pLannotate feature annotations shown in this document.]
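Description:
TOP2A G11.2 gRNA is a third-generation lentiviral CRISPR guide plasmid built on the pLenti-sgRNA backbone and designed to target human TOP2A, the gene for DNA topoisomerase II alpha. It is propagated in E. coli through a high-copy ColE1/pUC-type origin with ampicillin selection (AmpR), and the backbone also carries an f1 ori, an SV40 ori and poly(A) signal, and remnants of lac/lacZα cloning-vector sequence. The catalogue lists the empty backbone as 9,151 bp, whereas the sequenced construct is 7,302 nt. This would be consistent with loss of a stuffer when the guide oligos were ligated between the two BsmBI sites (both destroyed in cloning), although the record does not explain the difference.

The viral portion has the usual self-inactivating HIV-1 arrangement. An RSV promoter fused to a truncated 5' LTR drives Tat-independent genomic RNA production in packaging cells. It is followed by the Ψ packaging signal with a gag fragment, the RRE for Rev-dependent export, a cPPT/CTS and a ΔU3 3' LTR. Packaging and envelope functions must be supplied in trans. Within this frame, a human U6 RNA polymerase III promoter expresses the TOP2A spacer joined to the S. pyogenes sgRNA scaffold (annotated as a tracrRNA fragment). A downstream EF-1α core promoter drives puromycin N-acetyltransferase, with a WPRE to enhance expression, allowing selection of transduced cells. No Cas9 is annotated, so the nuclease has to be provided separately. The plasmid belongs to a guide series used to generate knockouts of cell-cycle genes in human cell lines for a large-scale analysis of cell-cycle defects and p53-dependent responses.
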