Addgene plasmid #90914: TOP2A G11.2 gRNA
Purpose: 3rd generation lentiviral gRNA plasmid targeting human TOP2A
Depositing lab: Iain Cheeseman. Depositing organization: Whitehead Institute for Biomedical Research. Publication: Large-Scale Analysis of CRISPR/Cas9 Cell-Cycle Knockouts Reveals the Diversity of p53-Dependent Responses to Cell-Cycle Defects. McKinley KL, Cheeseman IM. Dev Cell. 2017 Feb 27;40(4):405-420.e2. doi: 10.1016/j.devcel.2017.01.012. Epub 2017 Feb 16. PubMed 28216383.
Backbone
  Vector backbone: pLenti-sgRNA
  Backbone manufacturer: Eric Lander & David Sabatini labs (Addgene plasmid #71409)
  Backbone size w/o insert (bp): 9151
  Vector type: Lentiviral, CRISPR
  Selectable markers: Puromycin
Growth in bacteria
  Bacterial resistance: Ampicillin, 100 μg/mL
  Growth temperature: 37°C
  Growth strain: NEB Stable
  Copy number: Unknown
Gene/Insert
  Gene/Insert name: TOP2A (Guide Designation G11.2) (alt name: pKMKO series)
  gRNA/shRNA sequence: CACCgCTCCGCCCAGACACCTACAT
  Species: H. sapiens (human)
  Promoter: U6
  Cloning method: Restriction Enzyme; 5′ cloning site BsmBI (destroyed during cloning); 3′ cloning site BsmBI (destroyed during cloning)
  Sequencing primers: 5′ hU6-F (5'-GAGGGCCTATTTCCCATGATT-3'); 3′ EF1a-R (5'-CACGGCGACTACTGCACTTA-3')
Terms and licenses: Academic/Nonprofit Terms; Industry Terms: Not Available to Industry
Depositor comments: Please note that gRNA target sequence listed is not strictly the 20nt spacer sequence, but also contains the 5' BsmBI overhang. For more information about knockout human cell lines generated using this plasmid, please see http://cellcycleknockouts.wi.mit.edu/ .
How to cite: TOP2A G11.2 gRNA was a gift from Iain Cheeseman (Addgene plasmid # 90914 ; http://n2t.net/addgene:90914 ; RRID:Addgene_90914)
